Addgene plasmid #248969: p17-GFP-CYRI-B
Purpose: Expresses recombinant fluorescent CYRI-B (Fam49B) protein in mammalian cells, specifically human Cyri-B with internal GFP after proline 17, preserving the proposed N-terminal myristoylation site.
Depositing lab: Laura Machesky. Depositing organization: University of Glasgow. Publication: CYRI-A limits invasive migration through macropinosome formation and integrin uptake regulation. Le AH, Yelland T, Paul NR, Fort L, Nikolaou S, Ismail S, Machesky LM. J Cell Biol. 2021 Sep 6;220(9). pii: 212437. doi: 10.1083/jcb.202012114. Epub 2021 Jun 24. PubMed 34165494.
Backbone
  Vector backbone: Expression Vector
  Backbone size w/o insert (bp): 4800
  Total vector size (bp): 6360
  Vector type: Mammalian Expression
Growth in bacteria
  Bacterial resistance: Ampicillin, 100 μg/mL
  Growth temperature: 37°C
  Growth strain: DH5alpha
  Copy number: Unknown
Gene/Insert
  Gene/Insert name: Cyri-B (alt name: Fam49B)
  Species: H. sapiens (human)
  Entrez Gene: CYRIB (a.k.a. BM-009, CYRI, CYRI-B, FAM49B, L1)
  Promoter: CMV
  Tag / fusion protein: EGFP
  Cloning method: Unknown
  Sequencing primers: 5′ SP6
Resource information
  A portion of this plasmid was derived from a plasmid made by: This was cloned in Laura Machesky's lab by Loic Fort, at the CRUK Scotland Institute
Terms and licenses: Academic/Nonprofit Terms; Industry Terms: Not Available to Industry
Depositor comments: Laura Machesky's Lab is now in the Department of Biochemistry at the University of Cambridge
How to cite: p17-GFP-CYRI-B was a gift from Laura Machesky (Addgene plasmid # 248969 ; http://n2t.net/addgene:248969 ; RRID:Addgene_248969)
