[The description below was written by a language model from this plasmid's Addgene catalogue record and pLannotate feature annotations shown in this document.]
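Description:
p17-GFP-CYRI-B is a 6,360 bp mammalian expression plasmid that produces a fluorescently labelled form of human CYRI-B (CYRIB, formerly FAM49B). The record names the backbone only as a generic expression vector of about 4.8 kb. It is propagated in E. coli through a high-copy ColE1/pUC-type origin and selected with ampicillin via the β-lactamase gene and its own promoter. An M13 phage origin is also annotated. Short fragments of lacI, lacZα, rop and bom, together with a lac promoter/operator region, appear to be backbone remnants with no role in expression. No mammalian selection marker is annotated. An SV40 enhancer/early promoter lies downstream of the expression cassette, but the only coding feature annotated after it is the lacZα fragment.

The cassette is driven by the human cytomegalovirus immediate-early enhancer and promoter, followed by a fragment of CMV intron A and an SP6 promoter, which is also the recorded sequencing primer site. It ends in an SV40 polyadenylation signal. According to the catalogue entry, EGFP is not placed at either terminus but inserted internally, after proline 17 of CYRI-B, so that the native N-terminus and its proposed myristoylation site are preserved. The feature table fits this design: EGFP is followed directly by the bulk of the CYRIB coding sequence, and the short CYRI-B N-terminal segment upstream of EGFP is not annotated as such. The small "IgH signal sequence" fragment called in that upstream region may be a spurious match.

The construct is intended for expressing fluorescent CYRI-B in mammalian cells. The associated work concerns CYRI proteins in macropinosome formation, integrin uptake and invasive migration.
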