Features (pLannotate 1.2.2; 22 found; start..end, strand, type, name):
      1..589     +  rep_origin     ori: high-copy-number ColE1/pMB1/pBR322/pUC origin of replication
    772..864     +  CDS            lacI (fragment): lac repressor; lacI; The lac repressor binds to the lac operator to inhibit transcription in E. coli. This inhibition can be relieved by adding lactose or isopropyl-β-D-thiogalactopyranoside (IPTG).
    877..898     +  protein_bind   CAP binding site: CAP binding activates transcription in the presence of cAMP. E. coli catabolite activator protein
    913..943     +  promoter       lac promoter: promoter for the E. coli lac operon
    951..967     +  protein_bind   lac operator: The lac repressor binds to the lac operator to inhibit transcription in E. coli. This inhibition can be relieved by adding lactose or isopropyl-β-D-thiogalactopyranoside (IPTG). lac repressor encoded by lacI
   1020..1399    +  enhancer       CMV enhancer: human cytomegalovirus immediate early enhancer
   1400..1603    +  promoter       CMV promoter: human cytomegalovirus (CMV) immediate early promoter
   1739..1782    +  intron         CMV intron (fragment): modified intron A from human cytomegalovirus
   1834..1852    +  promoter       SP6 promoter: promoter for bacteriophage SP6 RNA polymerase
   1856..1893    +  CDS            IgH signal sequence (fragment): signal sequence from the mouse immunoglobulin heavy chain variable region
   1988..2704    +  CDS            EGFP: EGFP is a basic (constitutively fluorescent) green fluorescent protein published in 1996, derived from Aequorea victoria. It is reported to be a rapidly-maturing weak dimer with moderate acid sensitivity.
   2693..3631    +  CDS            CYRIB: CYRIB_HUMAN - Also known as CYRI From Homo sapiens (Human).
   3635..3658    +  misc_feature   MCS (fragment): pUC18/19 multiple cloning site
   3679..3813    +  polyA_signal   SV40 poly(A) signal: SV40 polyadenylation signal
   3882..4239    +  promoter       SV40 promoter: SV40 enhancer and early promoter
   4258..4412    +  CDS            lacZα (fragment): LacZα fragment of β-galactosidase; lacZ fragment
   4418..4469    -  misc_feature   bom (fragment): basis of mobility region from pBR322
   4488..4868    +  rep_origin     M13 ori (sequence partly withheld): M13 bacteriophage origin of replication; arrow indicates direction of (+) strand synthesis
   4944..4993    -  misc_feature   bom (fragment): basis of mobility region from pBR322
   5095..5130    -  CDS            rop (fragment): Rop protein, which maintains plasmids at low copy number; rop
   5225..5329    +  promoter       AmpR promoter: bla
   5330..6190    +  CDS            AmpR: β-lactamase; bla; confers resistance to ampicillin, carbenicillin, and related antibiotics
>Addgene plasmid #248969 | p17-GFP-CYRI-B | addgene full sequence | sequence record 496434 | Addgene NGS Result
TTGAGATCCTTTTTTTCTGCGCGTAATCTGCTGCTTGCAAACAAAAAAACCACCGCTACCAGCGGTGGTT
TGTTTGCCGGATCAAGAGCTACCAACTCTTTTTCCGAAGGTAACTGGCTTCAGCAGAGCGCAGATACCAA
ATACTGTTCTTCTAGTGTAGCCGTAGTTAGGCCACCACTTCAAGAACTCTGTAGCACCGCCTACATACCT
CGCTCTGCTAATCCTGTTACCAGTGGCTGCTGCCAGTGGCGATAAGTCGTGTCTTACCGGGTTGGACTCA
AGACGATAGTTACCGGATAAGGCGCAGCGGTCGGGCTGAACGGGGGGTTCGTGCACACAGCCCAGCTTGG
AGCGAACGACCTACACCGAACTGAGATACCTACAGCGTGAGCTATGAGAAAGCGCTACGCTTCCCGAAGG
GAGAAAGGCGGACAGGTATCCGGTAAGCGGCAGGGTCGGAACAGGAGAGCGCACGAGGGAGCTTCCAGGG
GGAAACGCCTGGTATCTTTATAGTCCTGTCGGGTTTCGCCACCTCTGACTTGAGCGTCGATTTTTGTGAT
GCTCGTCAGGGGGGCGGAGCCTATGGAAAAACGCCAGCAACGCGGCCTTTTTACGGTTCCTGGCCTTTTG
CTGGCCTTTTGCTCACATGTTCTTTCCTGCGTTATCCCCTGATTCTGTGGATAACCGTATTACCGCCTTT
GAGTGAGCTGATACCGCTCGCCGCAGCCGAACGACCGAGCGCAGCGAGTCAGTGAGCGAGGAAGCGGAAG
AGCGCCCAATACGCAAACCGCCTCTCCCCGCGCGTTGGCCGATTCATTAATGCAGCTGGCACGACAGGTT
TCCCGACTGGAAAGCGGGCAGTGAGCGCAACGCAATTAATGTGAGTTAGCTCACTCATTAGGCACCCCAG
GCTTTACACTTTATGCTTCCGGCTCGTATGTTGTGTGGAATTGTGAGCGGATAACAATTTCACACAGGAA
ACAGCTATGACATGATTACGAATTAATTCGAGCTCGCCCGACATTGATTATTGACTAGTTATTAATAGTA
ATCAATTACGGGGTCATTAGTTCATAGCCCATATATGGAGTTCCGCGTTACATAACTTACGGTAAATGGC
CCGCCTGGCTGACCGCCCAACGACCCCCGCCCATTGACGTCAATAATGACGTATGTTCCCATAGTAACGC
CAATAGGGACTTTCCATTGACGTCAATGGGTGGAGTATTTACGGTAAACTGCCCACTTGGCAGTACATCA
AGTGTATCATATGCCAAGTACGCCCCCTATTGACGTCAATGACGGTAAATGGCCCGCCTGGCATTATGCC
CAGTACATGACCTTATGGGACTTTCCTACTTGGCAGTACATCTACGTATTAGTCATCGCTATTACCATGG
TGATGCGGTTTTGGCAGTACATCAATGGGCGTGGATAGCGGTTTGACTCACGGGGATTTCCAAGTCTCCA
CCCCATTGACGTCAATGGGAGTTTGTTTTGGCACCAAAATCAACGGGACTTTCCAAAATGTCGTAACAAC
TCCGCCCCATTGACGCAAATGGGCGGTAGGCGTGTACGGTGGGAGGTCTATATAAGCAGAGCTCGTTTAG
TGAACCGTCAGATCGCCTGGAGACGCCATCCACGCTGTTTTGACCTCCATAGAAGACACCGGGACCGATC
CAGCCTCCGCGGCCGGGAACGGTGCATTGGAACGCGGATTCCCCGTGCCAAGAGTGACGTAAGTACCGCC
TATAGAGTCTATAGGCCCACCCCCTTGGCTTCGTTAGAACGCGGCTACAATTAATACATAACCTTATGTA
TCATACACATACGATTTAGGTGACACTATAGAATAACATCCACTTTGCCTTTCTCTCCACAGGTGTCCAC
TCCCAGGTCCAACTGCACCTCGGTTCTATCGATTGAATTCATGGGGAATCTTCTTAAAGTTTTGACATGC
ACAGACCTTGAGCAGGGGCCACTCGAGATGGTGAGCAAGGGCGAGGAGCTGTTCACCGGGGTGGTGCCCA
TCCTGGTCGAGCTGGACGGCGACGTAAACGGCCACAAGTTCAGCGTGTCCGGCGAGGGCGAGGGCGATGC
CACCTACGGCAAGCTGACCCTGAAGTTCATCTGCACCACCGGCAAGCTGCCCGTGCCCTGGCCCACCCTC
GTGACCACCCTGACCTACGGCGTGCAGTGCTTCAGCCGCTACCCCGACCACATGAAGCAGCACGACTTCT
TCAAGTCCGCCATGCCCGAAGGCTACGTCCAGGAGCGCACCATCTTCTTCAAGGACGACGGCAACTACAA
GACCCGCGCCGAGGTGAAGTTCGAGGGCGACACCCTGGTGAACCGCATCGAGCTGAAGGGCATCGACTTC
AAGGAGGACGGCAACATCCTGGGGCACAAGCTGGAGTACAACTACAACAGCCACAACGTCTATATCATGG
CCGACAAGCAGAAGAACGGCATCAAGGTGAACTTCAAGATCCGCCACAACATCGAGGACGGCAGCGTGCA
GCTCGCCGACCACTACCAGCAGAACACCCCCATCGGCGACGGCCCCGTGCTGCTGCCCGACAACCACTAC
CTGAGCACCCAGTCCGCCCTGAGCAAAGACCCCAACGAGAAGCGCGATCACATGGTCCTGCTGGAGTTCG
TGACCGCCGCCGGGATCACTCTCGGCATGGACGAGCTGTACAAGGCTAGCAATTTTTTCCTTGATTTTGA
AAATGCCCAGCCTACAGAGTCTGAGAAGGAAATTTATAATCAGGTGAATGTAGTATTAAAAGATGCAGAA
GGCATCTTGGAGGACTTGCAGTCATACAGAGGAGCTGGCCACGAAATACGAGAGGCAATCCAGCATCCAG
CAGATGAGAAGTTGCAAGAGAAGGCATGGGGTGCAGTTGTTCCACTAGTAGGCAAATTAAAGAAATTTTA
CGAATTTTCTCAGAGGTTAGAAGCAGCATTAAGAGGTCTTCTGGGAGCCTTAACAAGTACCCCATATTCT
CCCACCCAGCATCTAGAGCGAGAGCAGGCTCTTGCTAAACAGTTTGCAGAAATTCTTCATTTCACACTCC
GGTTTGATGAACTCAAGATGACAAATCCTGCCATACAGAATGATTTCAGCTATTATAGAAGAACATTGAG
TCGTATGAGGATTAACAATGTACCGGCAGAAGGAGAAAATGAAGTAAATAATGAATTGGCAAATCGAATG
TCTTTGTTTTATGCTGAGGCAACTCCAATGCTGAAAACCTTGAGTGATGCCACAACAAAATTTGTATCAG
AGAATAAAAATTTACCAATAGAAAATACCACAGATTGTTTAAGCACAATGGCTAGTGTATGCAGAGTCAT
GCTGGAAACACCGGAATACAGAAGCAGATTTACAAATGAAGAGACAGTGTCATTCTGCTTGAGGGTAATG
GTGGGTGTCATAATACTCTATGACCACGTACATCCAGTGGGAGCATTTGCTAAAACTTCCAAAATTGATA
TGAAAGGTTGTATCAAAGTTCTTAAGGACCAACCTCCTAATAGTGTGGAAGGTCTTCTAAATGCTCTCAG
GTACACAACAAAACATTTGAATGATGAGACTACCTCCAAGCAAATTAAATCCATGCTGCAATAAGGATCC
TCTAGAGTCGACCTGCAGAAGCTTGGCCGCCATGGCCCAACTTGTTTATTGCAGCTTATAATGGTTACAA
ATAAAGCAATAGCATCACAAATTTCACAAATAAAGCATTTTTTTCACTGCATTCTAGTTGTGGTTTGTCC
AAACTCATCAATGTATCTTATCATGTCTGGATCGGGAATTAATTCGGCGCAGCACCATGGCCTGAAATAA
CCTCTGAAAGAGGAACTTGGTTAGGTACCTTCTGAGGCGGAAAGAACCAGCTGTGGAATGTGTGTCAGTT
AGGGTGTGGAAAGTCCCCAGGCTCCCCAGCAGGCAGAAGTATGCAAAGCATGCATCTCAATTAGTCAGCA
ACCAGGTGTGGAAAGTCCCCAGGCTCCCCAGCAGGCAGAAGTATGCAAAGCATGCATCTCAATTAGTCAG
CAACCATAGTCCCGCCCCTAACTCCGCCCATCCCGCCCCTAACTCCGCCCAGTTCCGCCCATTCTCCGCC
CCATGGCTGACTAATTTTTTTTATTTATGCAGAGGCCGAGGCCGCCTCGGCCTCTGAGCTATTCCAGAAG
TAGTGAGGAGGCTTTTTTGGAGGCCTAGGCTTTTGCAAAAAGCTGTTAACAGCTTGGCACTGGCCGTCGT
TTTACAACGTCGTGACTGGGAAAACCCTGGCGTTACCCAACTTAATCGCCTTGCAGCACATCCCCCTTTC
GCCAGCTGGCGTAATAGCGAAGAGGCCCGCACCGATCGCCCTTCCCAACAGTTGCGCAGCCTGAATGGCG
AATGGCGCCTGATGCGGTATTTTCTCCTTACGCATCTGTGCGGTATTTCACACCGCATA
[142 nt withheld, positions 4470-4611]
C
[141 nt withheld, positions 4613-4753]
CCTTTGACGTTGGAGTCCACGTTCTTT
[37 nt withheld, positions 4781-4817]
ACCCTATCTCGGGCTATTCTTTTGATTTATAAGGGATTTTGCCGATTTCGGCCTATTGGTTAAAAAATGA
GCTGATTTAACAAAAATTTAACGCGAATTTTAACAAAATATTAACGTTTACAATTTTATGGTGCACTCTC
AGTACAATCTGCTCTGATGCCGCATAGTTAAGCCAGCCCCGACACCCGCCAACACCCGCTGACGCGCCCT
GACGGGCTTGTCTGCTCCCGGCATCCGCTTACAGACAAGCTGTGACCGTCTCCGGGAGCTGCATGTGTCA
GAGGTTTTCACCGTCATCACCGAAACGCGCGAGACGAAAGGGCCTCGTGATACGCCTATTTTTATAGGTT
AATGTCATGATAATAATGGTTTCTTAGACGTCAGGTGGCACTTTTCGGGGAAATGTGCGCGGAACCCCTA
TTTGTTTATTTTTCTAAATACATTCAAATATGTATCCGCTCATGAGACAATAACCCTGATAAATGCTTCA
ATAATATTGAAAAAGGAAGAGTATGAGTATTCAACATTTCCGTGTCGCCCTTATTCCCTTTTTTGCGGCA
TTTTGCCTTCCTGTTTTTGCTCACCCAGAAACGCTGGTGAAAGTAAAAGATGCTGAAGATCAGTTGGGTG
CACGAGTGGGTTACATCGAACTGGATCTCAACAGCGGTAAGATCCTTGAGAGTTTTCGCCCCGAAGAACG
TTTTCCAATGATGAGCACTTTTAAAGTTCTGCTATGTGGCGCGGTATTATCCCGTATTGACGCCGGGCAA
GAGCAACTCGGTCGCCGCATACACTATTCTCAGAATGACTTGGTTGAGTACTCACCAGTCACAGAAAAGC
ATCTTACGGATGGCATGACAGTAAGAGAATTATGCAGTGCTGCCATAACCATGAGTGATAACACTGCGGC
CAACTTACTTCTGACAACGATCGGAGGACCGAAGGAGCTAACCGCTTTTTTGCACAACATGGGGGATCAT
GTAACTCGCCTTGATCGTTGGGAACCGGAGCTGAATGAAGCCATACCAAACGACGAGCGTGACACCACGA
TGCCTGTAGCAATGGCAACAACGTTGCGCAAACTATTAACTGGCGAACTACTTACTCTAGCTTCCCGGCA
ACAATTAATAGACTGGATGGAGGCGGATAAAGTTGCAGGACCACTTCTGCGCTCGGCCCTTCCGGCTGGC
TGGTTTATTGCTGATAAATCTGGAGCCGGTGAGCGTGGGTCTCGCGGTATCATTGCAGCACTGGGGCCAG
ATGGTAAGCCCTCCCGTATCGTAGTTATCTACACGACGGGGAGTCAGGCAACTATGGATGAACGAAATAG
ACAGATCGCTGAGATAGGTGCCTCACTGATTAAGCATTGGTAACTGTCAGACCAAGTTTACTCATATATA
CTTTAGATTGATTTAAAACTTCATTTTTAATTTAAAAGGATCTAGGTGAAGATCCTTTTTGATAATCTCA
TGACCAAAATCCCTTAACGTGAGTTTTCGTTCCACTGAGCGTCAGACCCCGTAGAAAAGATCAAAGGATC
TTC
